>Addgene plasmid #173294 | RVD-pC7 | addgene full sequence | sequence record 354977 | Addgene NGS Result
GGATAACGCAGGAAAGAACATGTGAGCAAAAGGCCAGCAAAAGGCCAGGAACCGTAAAAAGGCCGCGTTG
CTGGCGTTTTTCCATAGGCTCCGCCCCCCTGACGAGCATCACAAAAATCGACGCTCAAGTCAGAGGTGGC
GAAACCCGACAGGACTATAAAGATACCAGGCGTTTCCCCCTGGAAGCTCCCTCGTGCGCTCTCCTGTTCC
GACCCTGCCGCTTACCGGATACCTGTCCGCCTTTCTCCCTTCGGGAAGCGTGGCGCTTTCTCATAGCTCA
CGCTGTAGGTATCTCAGTTCGGTGTAGGTCGTTCGCTCCAAGCTGGGCTGTGTGCACGAACCCCCCGTTC
AGCCCGACCGCTGCGCCTTATCCGGTAACTATCGTCTTGAGTCCAACCCGGTAAGACACGACTTATCGCC
ACTGGCAGCAGCCACTGGTAACAGGATTAGCAGAGCGAGGTATGTAGGCGGTGCTACAGAGTTCTTGAAG
TGGTGGCCTAACTACGGCTACACTAGAAGAACAGTATTTGGTATCTGCGCTCTGCTGAAGCCAGTTACCT
TCGGAAAAAGAGTTGGTAGCTCTTGATCCGGCAAACAAACCACCGCTGGTAGCGGTGGTTTTTTTGTTTG
CAAGCAGCAGATTACGCGCAGAAAAAAAGGATCTCAAGAAGATCCTTTGATCTTTTCTACGGGGTCTGAC
GCTCAGTGGAACGACGCGTAACTCACGTTAAGGGATTTTGGTCATGGGTGGCTCGACCAGATATGGTCTC
AACTTGCAATCGCTACAACTTGCGCTGGGGTTAGTCCGTGGGCTTGACAGAGAACTGGTAGAAGGCGTTG
GACGGTTTCAAGAGCCTGTTTGCCACCGTCATGACTGGCTCGAGACCAGCTTTGGTCTAGAGGAGGCATG
ATGATATATTTTTATCTTGTGCAATGTAACATCAGAGATTTTGAGACACGGGCCAGAGCTGCCAGGAAAC
AGCTATGACCATGTAATACGACTCACTATAGGGGATATTTTATTTTCTCCCAATCAGGCTTGATCCCCAG
TAAGTCAAAAAATAGCTCGACATACTGTTCTTCCCCGATCAAGGGTTGGTTTGCGCATTCACAGTTCTCC
GCAAGAATTGATTGGCTCCAATTCTTGGAGTGGTGAATCCGTTAGCGAGGTGCCGCCGGCTTCCATTCAG
GTCGAGGTGGCCCGGCTCCATGCACCGCGACGCAACGCGGGGAGGCAGACAAGGTATAGGGCGGCGCCTA
CAATCCATGCCAACCCGTTCCATGTGCTCGCCGAGGCGGCATAAATCGCCGTGACGATCAGCGGTCCAAT
GATCGAAGTTAGGCTGGTAAGAGCCGCGAGCGATCCTTGAAGCTGTCCCTGATGGTCGTCATCTACCTGC
CTGGACAGCATGGCCTGCAACGCGGGCATCCCGATGCCGCCGGAAGCGAGAAGAATCATAATGGGGAAGG
CCATCCAGCCTCGCGTCGCGAACGCCAGCAAGACGTAGCCCAGCGCGTCGGCCGCCATGCCGGCGATAAT
GGCCTGCTTCTCGCCGAAACGTTTGGTGGCGGGACCAGTGACGAAGGCTTGAGCGAGGGCGTGCAAGATT
CCGAATACCGCAAGCGACAGGCCGATCATCGTCGCGCTCCAGCGAAAGCGGTCCTCGCCGAAAATGACCC
AGAGCGCTGCCGGCACCTGTCCTACGAGTTGCATGATAAAGAAGACAGTCATAAGTGCGGCGACGATAGT
CATGCCCCGCGCCCACCGGAAGGAGCTGACTGGGTTGAAGGCTCTCAAGGGCATGGGTCGGCGCTCTCCC
TTATGCGACTCCTGCATTAGGAAGCAGCCCAGTAGTAGGTTGAGGCCGTTGAGCACCGCCGCCGCAAGGA
ATGGTGCATGTAAGGAGATGGCGCCCAACAGTCCCCCGGCCACGGGGCCTGCCACCATACCCACGCCGAA
ACAAGCGCTCATGAGCCCGAAGTGGCGAGCCCGATCTTCCCCATCGGTGATGTCGGCGATATAGGCGCCA
GCAACCGCACCTGTGGCGCCGGTGATGCCGGCCACGATGCGTCCGGCGTAGAGAATCCACAGGACGGGTG
TGGTCGCCATGATCGCGTAGTCGATAGTGGCTCCAAGTAGCGAAGCGAGCAGGACTGGGCGGCGGCCAAA
GCGGTCGGACAGTGCTCCGAGAACGGGTGCGCATAGAAATTGCATCAACGCATATAGCGCTAGCAGCACG
CCATAGTGACTGGCGATGCTGTCGGAATGGACGATATCCCGCAAGAGGCCCGGCAGTACCGGCATAACCA
AGCCTATGCCTACAGCATCCAGGGTGACGGTGCCGAGGATGACGATGAGCGCATTGTTAGATTTCATACA
CGGTGCCTGACTGCGTTAGCAATTTAACTGTGATAAACTACCGCATTAAAGCTAATCGATGATAAGCTGT
CAAACATGAGAATTAATTCATGTTCTTTCCTGCGTTATCCCCTGATTCTGT
Features (pLannotate 1.2.2; 6 found; start..end, strand, type, name):
     79..667     -  rep_origin     ori: high-copy-number ColE1/pMB1/pBR322/pUC origin of replication
    994..1012    +  promoter       T7 promoter: promoter for bacteriophage T7 RNA polymerase
   1015..1089    -  CDS            KanR (fragment): aminoglycoside phosphotransferase; aphA-3; confers resistance to kanamycin
   1187..2377    -  CDS            TcR: tetracycline efflux protein; tet; confers resistance to tetracycline
   2425..2453    -  promoter       tet promoter: E. coli promoter for tetracycline efflux protein gene
   2469..7       +  rep_origin     RSF ori (fragment) (across the origin): Plasmids containing the RSF 1030 origin of replication can be propagated in E. coli cells that contain additional plasmids with compatible origins.
