[The description below was written by a language model from this plasmid's Addgene catalogue record and pLannotate feature annotations shown in this document.]
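Description:
RVD-pC7 is a small (about 2.5 kb) bacterial module plasmid from a kit for one-step assembly of custom TALE repeat arrays. It carries a single synthetic TALE repeat monomer with the HD repeat-variable diresidue, which in the standard TALE code recognises cytosine, formatted for position 7 of an array. According to the depositor, the monomer was inserted at the TA cloning site of a tetracycline-resistant T vector. The flanking cloning sites are recorded as unknown, and the record does not describe the overhangs or enzymes used to release and order the module during assembly.

The annotated sequence shows a minimal propagation backbone: a high-copy ColE1/pUC-type origin and a tetracycline efflux gene (TcR) driven by its native tet promoter, which provides selection in E. coli. A T7 promoter lies near the cloning region. Short fragments annotated as a kanamycin resistance gene and an RSF origin also appear, and these are probably non-functional remnants or partial matches rather than working elements. The RVD monomer itself is not picked up by the automated annotation. It presumably lies in one of the unannotated stretches, but the table does not locate it. No eukaryotic promoter or expression elements are present, so the plasmid serves only as a parts donor.

In use, it would be combined with sibling plasmids encoding other RVDs and positions to build DNA-binding arrays of chosen specificity. These arrays are then placed into destination constructs such as TALE fusions or DdCBEs, the TALE-guided deaminase-based cytosine base editors used for mitochondrial DNA editing. The associated work applied such editors to model mitochondrial diseases in zebrafish.
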