Addgene plasmid #173294: RVD-pC7
Purpose: One-step assembly of custom RVD arrays to construct DdCBE, TALE, etc.
Depositing lab: Bin Shen. Depositing organization: Nanjing Medical University. Publication: Precision modeling of mitochondrial diseases in zebrafish via DdCBE-mediated mtDNA base editing. Guo J, Zhang X, Chen X, Sun H, Dai Y, Wang J, Qian X, Tan L, Lou X, Shen B. Cell Discov. 2021 Sep 3;7(1):78. doi: 10.1038/s41421-021-00307-9. PubMed 34480028.
Backbone
  Vector backbone: TetR T vector
  Vector type: Unspecified
Growth in bacteria
  Bacterial resistance: Tetracycline, 10 μg/mL
  Growth temperature: 37°C
  Growth strain: DH5alpha
  Copy number: High Copy
Gene/Insert
  Gene/Insert name: HD monomer RVD at Position7
  Species: Synthetic
  Mutation: no
  Cloning method: Restriction Enzyme; 5′ cloning site Unknown (unknown if destroyed)
Terms and licenses: Academic/Nonprofit Terms; Industry Terms: Not Available to Industry
Depositor comments: RVD is inserted into TA site of TetR T vector
How to cite: RVD-pC7 was a gift from Bin Shen (Addgene plasmid # 173294 ; http://n2t.net/addgene:173294 ; RRID:Addgene_173294)
