>Addgene plasmid #173294 | RVD-pC7 | depositor partial sequence | sequence record 336249 | RVD flanked by two Bsa I sites
GGTCTCGAGCCAGTCATGACGGTGGCAAACAGGCTCTTGAAACCGTCCAACGCCTTCTACCAGTTCTCTG
TCAAGCCCACGGACTAACCCCAGCGCAAGTTGTAGCGATTGCAAGTTGAGACC
